>Addgene plasmid #174590 | pICSL50026 | depositor full sequence | sequence record 338733 | pICSL50026 sequence 2305 bps
GTGGCTCTTCAGTGGACGAAAGGGCCTCGTGATACGCCTATTTTTATAGGTTAATGTCATGATAATAATG
GTTTCTTAGACGTCAGGTGGCACTTTTCGGGGAAATGTGCGCGGAACCCCTATTTGTTTATTTTTCTAAA
TACATTCAAATATGTATCCGCTCATGAGACAATAACCCTGATAAATGCTTCAATAATATTGAAAAAGGAA
GAGTATGCGCTCACGCAACTGGTCCAGAACCTTGACCGAACGCAGCGGTGGTAACGGCGCAGTGGCGGTT
TTCATGGCTTGTTATGACTGTTTTTTTGGGGTACAGTCTATGCCTCGGGCATCCAAGCAGCAAGCGCGTT
ACGCCGTGGGTCGATGTTTGATGTTATGGAGCAGCAACGATGTTACGCAGCAGGGCAGTCGCCCTAAAAC
AAAGTTAAACATCATGAGGGAAGCGGTGATCGCCGAAGTATCGACTCAACTATCAGAGGTAGTTGGCGTC
ATCGAGCGCCATCTCGAACCGACGTTGCTGGCCGTACATTTGTACGGCTCCGCAGTGGATGGCGGCCTGA
AGCCACACAGCGATATTGATTTGCTGGTTACGGTGACCGTAAGGCTTGATGAAACAACGCGGCGAGCTTT
GATCAACGACCTTTTGGAAACTTCGGCTTCCCCTGGAGAGAGCGAGATTCTCCGCGCTGTAGAAGTCACC
ATTGTTGTGCACGACGACATCATTCCGTGGCGTTATCCAGCTAAGCGCGAACTGCAATTTGGAGAATGGC
AGCGCAATGACATTCTTGCAGGTATCTTCGAGCCAGCCACGATCGACATTGATCTGGCTATCTTGCTGAC
AAAAGCAAGAGAACATAGCGTTGCCTTGGTAGGTCCAGCGGCGGAGGAACTCTTTGATCCGGTTCCTGAA
CAGGATCTATTTGAGGCGCTAAATGAAACCTTAACGCTATGGAACTCGCCGCCCGACTGGGCTGGCGATG
AGCGAAATGTAGTGCTTACGTTGTCCCGCATTTGGTACAGCGCAGTAACCGGCAAAATCGCGCCGAAGGA
TGTCGCTGCCGACTGGGCAATGGAGCGCCTGCCGGCCCAGTATCAGCCCGTCATACTTGAAGCTAGACAG
GCTTATCTTGGACAAGAAGAAGATCGCTTGGCCTCGCGCGCAGATCAGTTGGAAGAATTTGTCCATTACG
TAAAAGGCGAGATCACCAAGGTAGTCGGCAAATAACTGTCAGACCAAGTTTACTCATATATACTTTAGAT
TGATTTAAAACTTCATTTTTAATTTAAAAGGATCTAGGTGAAGATCCTTTTTGATAATCTCATGACCAAA
ATCCCTTAACGTGAGTTTTCGTTCCACTGAGCGTCAGACCCCGTAGAAAAGATCAAAGGATCTTCTTGAG
ATCCTTTTTTTCTGCGCGTAATCTGCTGCTTGCAAACAAAAAAACCACCGCTACCAGCGGTGGTTTGTTT
GCCGGATCAAGAGCTACCAACTCTTTTTCCGAAGGTAACTGGCTTCAGCAGAGCGCAGATACCAAATACT
GTCCTTCTAGTGTAGCCGTAGTTAGGCCACCACTTCAAGAACTCTGTAGCACCGCCTACATACCTCGCTC
TGCTAATCCTGTTACCAGTGGCTGCTGCCAGTGGCGATAAGTCGTGTCTTACCGGGTTGGACTCAAGACG
ATAGTTACCGGATAAGGCGCAGCGGTCGGGCTGAACGGGGGGTTCGTGCACACAGCCCAGCTTGGAGCGA
ACGACCTACACCGAACTGAGATACCTACAGCGTGAGCTATGAGAAAGCGCCACGCTTCCCGAAGGGAGAA
AGGCGGACAGGTATCCGGTAAGCGGCAGGGTCGGAACAGGAGAGCGCACGAGGGAGCTTCCAGGGGGAAA
CGCCTGGTATCTTTATAGTCCTGTCGGGTTTCGCCACCTCTGACTTGAGCGTCGATTTTTGTGATGCTCG
TCAGGGGGGCGGAGCCTATGGAAAAACGCCAGCAACGCGGCCTTTTTACGGTTCCTGGCCTTTTGCTGGC
CTTTTGCTCACATGTTCTTTCCTGCGTTATCCCCTGATTCTGTGGATAACCGTATTACCGCCTTTGAGTG
AGCTGATACCGCTCGCCGCAGCCGAACGACCGAGCGCAGCGAGTCAGTGAGCGAGGAAGCGGAAGAGCGC
CCAATACGCAAACCGCCTCTCCCCGCGCGTTGGCCGATTCATTAATCACTCTGTGGTCTCATTCGCCGGG
CCAGTTTCTGGTTGAACTGGGTAGCAGCCACCATCACCACCATCACTGAGCTTTGAGACCACGAA
Features (pLannotate 1.2.2; 6 found; start..end, strand, type, name):
    110..214     +  promoter       AmpR promoter: bla
    205..285     -  CDS            int (fragment): INT2_ECOLX - Protein inferred from homology: Swiss-Prot protein existence level 3. Putative integrase believed to be involved in the insertion of antibiotic resistance genes into plasmids and transposons. From Escherichia coli.
    371..427     +  CDS            GmR (fragment): gentamycin acetyltransferase; aacC1; confers resistance to gentamycin
    434..1222    +  CDS            aadA: S3AD_ECOLX - Experimental evidence at protein level: Swiss-Prot protein existence level 1. Mediates bacterial resistance to the antibiotics streptomycin and spectinomycin. From Escherichia coli.
   1396..1984    +  rep_origin     ori: high-copy-number ColE1/pMB1/pBR322/pUC origin of replication
   2167..2216    +  CDS            lacI (fragment): lac repressor; lacI; The lac repressor binds to the lac operator to inhibit transcription in E. coli. This inhibition can be relieved by adding lactose or isopropyl-β-D-thiogalactopyranoside (IPTG).
