>Addgene plasmid #174590 | pICSL50026 | addgene full sequence | sequence record 344727 | Addgene NGS Result
GTGGCTCTTCAGTGGACGAAAGGGCCTCGTGATACGCCTATTTTTATAGGTTAATGTCATGATAATAATG
GTTTCTTAGACGTCAGGTGGCACTTTTCGGGGAAATGTGCGCGGAACCCCTATTTGTTTATTTTTCTAAA
TACATTCAAATATGTATCCGCTCATGAGACAATAACCCTGATAAATGCTTCAATAATATTGAAAAAGGAA
GAGTATGCGCTCACGCAACTGGTCCAGAACCTTGACCGAACGCAGCGGTGGTAACGGCGCAGTGGCGGTT
TTCATGGCTTGTTATGACTGTTTTTTTTTGGGGTACAGTCTATGCCTCGGGCATCCAAGCAGCAAGCGCG
TTACGCCGTGGGTCGATGTTTGATGTTATGGAGCAGCAACGATGTTACGCAGCAGGGCAGTCGCCCTAAA
ACAAAGTTAAACATCATGAGGGAAGCGGTGATCGCCGAAGTATCGACTCAACTATCAGAGGTAGTTGGCG
TCATCGAGCGCCATCTCGAACCGACGTTGCTGGCCGTACATTTGTACGGCTCCGCAGTGGATGGCGGCCT
GAAGCCACACAGCGATATTGATTTGCTGGTTACGGTGACCGTAAGGCTTGATGAAACAACGCGGCGAGCT
TTGATCAACGACCTTTTGGAAACTTCGGCTTCCCCTGGAGAGAGCGAGATTCTCCGCGCTGTAGAAGTCA
CCATTGTTGTGCACGACGACATCATTCCGTGGCGTTATCCAGCTAAGCGCGAACTGCAATTTGGAGAATG
GCAGCGCAATGACATTCTTGCAGGTATCTTCGAGCCAGCCACGATCGACATTGATCTGGCTATCTTGCTG
ACAAAAGCAAGAGAACATAGCGTTGCCTTGGTAGGTCCAGCGGCGGAGGAACTCTTTGATCCGGTTCCTG
AACAGGATCTATTTGAGGCGCTAAATGAAACCTTAACGCTATGGAACTCGCCGCCCGACTGGGCTGGCGA
TGAGCGAAATGTAGTGCTTACGTTGTCCCGCATTTGGTACAGCGCAGTAACCGGCAAAATCGCGCCGAAG
GATGTCGCTGCCGACTGGGCAATGGAGCGCCTGCCGGCCCAGTATCAGCCCGTCATACTTGAAGCTAGAC
AGGCTTATCTTGGACAAGAAGAAGATCGCTTGGCCTCGCGCGCAGATCAGTTGGAAGAATTTGTCCATTA
CGTAAAAGGCGAGATCACCAAGGTAGTCGGCAAATAACTGTCAGACCAAGTTTACTCATATATACTTTAG
ATTGATTTAAAACTTCATTTTTAATTTAAAAGGATCTAGGTGAAGATCCTTTTTGATAATCTCATGACCA
AAATCCCTTAACGTGAGTTTTCGTTCCACTGAGCGTCAGACCCCGTAGAAAAGATCAAAGGATCTTCTTG
AGATCCTTTTTTTCTGCGCGTAATCTGCTGCTTGCAAACAAAAAAACCACCGCTACCAGCGGTGGTTTGT
TTGCCGGATCAAGAGCTACCAACTCTTTTTCCGAAGGTAACTGGCTTCAGCAGAGCGCAGATACCAAATA
CTGTTCTTCTAGTGTAGCCGTAGTTAGGCCACCACTTCAAGAACTCTGTAGCACCGCCTACATACCTCGC
TCTGCTAATCCTGTTACCAGTGGCTGCTGCCAGTGGCGATAAGTCGTGTCTTACCGGGTTGGACTCAAGA
CGATAGTTACCGGATAAGGCGCAGCGGTCGGGCTGAACGGGGGGTTCGTGCACACAGCCCAGCTTGGAGC
GAACGACCTACACCGAACTGAGATACCTACAGCGTGAGCTATGAGAAAGCGCCACGCTTCCCGAAGGGAG
AAAGGCGGACAGGTATCCGGTAAGCGGCAGGGTCGGAACAGGAGAGCGCACGAGGGAGCTTCCAGGGGGA
AACGCCTGGTATCTTTATAGTCCTGTCGGGTTTCGCCACCTCTGACTTGAGCGTCGATTTTTGTGATGCT
CGTCAGGGGGGCGGAGCCTATGGAAAAACGCCAGCAACGCGGCCTTTTTACGGTTCCTGGCCTTTTGCTG
GCCTTTTGCTCACATGTTCTTTCCTGCGTTATCCCCTGATTCTGTGGATAACCGTATTACCGCCTTTGAG
TGAGCTGATACCGCTCGCCGCAGCCGAACGACCGAGCGCAGCGAGTCAGTGAGCGAGGAAGCGGAAGAGC
GCCCAATACGCAAACCGCCTCTCCCCGCGCGTTGGCCGATTCATTAATCACTGTGGTCTCATTCGCCGGG
CCAGTTTCTGGTTGAACTGGGTAGCAGCCACCATCACCACCATCACTGAGCTTTGAGACCAC
Features (pLannotate 1.2.2; 6 found; start..end, strand, type, name):
    110..214     +  promoter       AmpR promoter: bla
    205..285     -  CDS            int (fragment): INT2_ECOLX - Protein inferred from homology: Swiss-Prot protein existence level 3. Putative integrase believed to be involved in the insertion of antibiotic resistance genes into plasmids and transposons. From Escherichia coli.
    373..429     +  CDS            GmR (fragment): gentamycin acetyltransferase; aacC1; confers resistance to gentamycin
    436..1224    +  CDS            aadA: S3AD_ECOLX - Experimental evidence at protein level: Swiss-Prot protein existence level 1. Mediates bacterial resistance to the antibiotics streptomycin and spectinomycin. From Escherichia coli.
   1398..1986    +  rep_origin     ori: high-copy-number ColE1/pMB1/pBR322/pUC origin of replication
   2169..2218    +  CDS            lacI (fragment): lac repressor; lacI; The lac repressor binds to the lac operator to inhibit transcription in E. coli. This inhibition can be relieved by adding lactose or isopropyl-β-D-thiogalactopyranoside (IPTG).
