[The description below was written by a language model from this plasmid's Addgene catalogue record and pLannotate feature annotations shown in this document.]
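Description:
pICSL50026 is a small synthetic-biology parts plasmid, about 2.3 kb, built on the pUAP1 backbone and described as a Level 0 C-terminal tag module. In hierarchical modular cloning systems, "Level 0" denotes a basic standardised part that is stored in a simple bacterial vector and later combined with other parts, such as promoters, coding sequences and terminators, to build complete transcription units. The record lists the cloning method as unknown and does not state the flanking restriction sites or fusion overhangs. The plasmid is propagated in E. coli from a high-copy ColE1/pUC-type origin. Selection is with spectinomycin, conferred by an aadA gene that also gives streptomycin resistance and lies downstream of an annotated bla (AmpR) promoter. The short integrase, gentamicin acetyltransferase and lacI fragments annotated around the marker and origin are partial matches only, most likely remnants of the sequences from which the cassette and backbone were derived rather than functional genes.

The payload is a synthetic 3C-6xHIS module, which by its name combines a 3C protease recognition site with a hexahistidine tag. Fused to the C-terminus of a protein of interest, such a tag allows purification by immobilised metal affinity chromatography, and the histidines can then be removed by 3C protease cleavage. The plasmid carries no promoter or terminator for expressing the tag itself, consistent with its role as a donor part rather than an expression vector. The automated annotation did not detect the tag insert in either sequence record. The depositor and sequencing-derived records differ by only a few nucleotides in length and carry the same six features.
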