Addgene plasmid #174590: pICSL50026
Purpose: Level 0 C-terminal tag module carrying 3C-6xHIS
Depositing lab: Mark Banfield. Depositing organization: John Innes Centre.
Backbone
  Vector backbone: pUAP1
  Vector type: Synthetic Biology
Growth in bacteria
  Bacterial resistance: Spectinomycin, 50 μg/mL
  Growth temperature: 37°C
  Growth strain: DH5alpha
  Copy number: High Copy
Gene/Insert
  Gene/Insert name: 3C-6xHIS
  Species: Synthetic
  Cloning method: Unknown
  Sequencing primers: 5′ TCTGTGGATAACCGTATTACCGC; 3′ CCGAAAAGTGCCACCTGACG
Terms and licenses: Academic/Nonprofit Terms; Industry Terms: Not Available to Industry
How to cite: pICSL50026 was a gift from Mark Banfield (Addgene plasmid # 174590 ; http://n2t.net/addgene:174590 ; RRID:Addgene_174590)
